>Addgene plasmid #84611 | pCRISPRyl_D17 | depositor full sequence | sequence record 165406 | pCRISPRyl_D17 sequence 11823 bps
TCGCGCGTTTCGGTGATGACGGTGAAAACCTCTGACACATGCAGCTCCCGGAGACGGTCACAGCTTGTCT
GTAAGCGGATGCCGGGAGCAGACAAGCCCGTCAGGGCGCGTCAGCGGGTGTTGGCGGGTGTCGGGGCTGG
CTTAACTATGCGGCATCAGAGCAGATTGTACTGAGAGTGCACCATATGCGGTGTGAAATACCGCACAGAT
GCGTAAGGAGAAAATACCGCATCAGGCGCCATTCGCCATTCAGGCTGCGCAACTGTTGGGAAGGGCGATC
GGTGCGGGCCTCTTCGCTATTACGCCAGCTGGCGAAAGGGGGATGTGCTGCAAGGCGATTAAGTTGGGTA
ACGCCAGGGTTTTCCCAGTCACGACGTTGTAAAACGACGGCCAGTGAATTCGAGCTCGGTACCCGCTTTT
CGTAGATAATGGAATACAAATGGATATCCAGAGTATACACATGGATAGTATACACTGACACGACAATTCT
GTATCTCTTTATGTTAACTACTGTGAGGCGTTAAATAGAGCTTGATATATAAAATGTTACATTTCACAGT
CTGAACTTTTGCAGATTACCTAATTTGGTAAGATATTAATTATGAACTGAAAGTTGATGGCATCCCTAAA
TTTGATGAAAGGGGGATCCCCCGGGTTCGAAGGTACCAAGGAAGCATGCGGTACCCGAATTCCTGAGGTG
TCTCACAAGTGCCGTGCAGTCCCGCCCCCACTTGCTTCTCTTTGTGTGTAGTGTACGTACATTATCGAGA
CCGTTGTTCCCGCCCACCTCGATCCGGTCTAGACTGAGGTGTCTCACAAGTGCCGTGCAGTCCCGCCCCC
ACTTGCTTCTCTTTGTGTGTAGTGTACGTACATTATCGAGACCGTTGTTCCCGCCCACCTCGATCCGGGG
ATCCCTGAGGTGTCTCACAAGTGCCGTGCAGTCCCGCCCCCACTTGCTTCTCTTTGTGTGTAGTGTACGT
ACATTATCGAGACCGTTGTTCCCGCCCACCTCGATCCGGGTCGACCTGAGGTGTCTCACAAGTGCCGTGC
AGTCCCGCCCCCACTTGCTTCTCTTTGTGTGTAGTGTACGTACATTATCGAGACCGTTGTTCCCGCCCAC
CTCGATCCGGGAGCTCCTGAGGTGTCTCACAAGTGCCGTGCAGTCCCGCCCCCACTTGCTTCTCTTTGTG
TGTAGTGTACGTACATTATCGAGACCGTTGTTCCCGCCCACCTCGATCCGGTCTAGACTGAGGTGTCTCA
CAAGTGCCGTGCAGTCCCGCCCCCACTTGCTTCTCTTTGTGTGTAGTGTACGTACATTATCGAGACCGTT
GTTCCCGCCCACCTCGATCCGGGGATCCCTGAGGTGTCTCACAAGTGCCGTGCAGTCCCGCCCCCACTTG
CTTCTCTTTGTGTGTAGTGTACGTACATTATCGAGACCGTTGTTCCCGCCCACCTCGATCCGGGTCGACC
TGAGGTGTCTCACAAGTGCCGTGCAGTCCCGCCCCCACTTGCTTCTCTTTGTGTGTAGTGTACGTACATT
ATCGAGACCGTTGTTCCCGCCCACCTCGATCCGGGCATGCCTGCAGAAGCTTTTGTGGTTGGGACTTTAG
CCAAGGGTATAAAAGACCACCGTCCCCGAATTACCTTTCCTCTTCTTTTCTCTCTCTCCTTGTCAACTCA
CACCCGAAATCGTTAAGCATTTCCTTCTGAGTATAAGAATCATTCAAAGGCGCGCCACAATGGATAAGAA
ATACTCCATTGGCCTGGACATCGGAACCAACTCCGTGGGTTGGGCCGTGATCACCGATGAGTACAAGGTG
CCCTCTAAGAAATTCAAGGTCCTGGGCAACACCGACCGACACTCCATCAAGAAGAACCTGATCGGCGCTC
TGCTCTTCGACTCTGGCGAGACCGCTGAGGCCACCCGACTGAAGCGAACCGCTCGAAGACGATACACCCG
AAGAAAGAACCGAATCTGTTACCTGCAGGAGATCTTCTCTAACGAGATGGCCAAGGTGGACGACTCTTTC
TTCCACCGACTGGAGGAGTCTTTCCTGGTGGAGGAGGACAAGAAGCACGAGCGACACCCCATCTTCGGCA
ACATCGTGGACGAGGTGGCCTACCACGAGAAGTACCCCACCATCTACCACCTGCGAAAGAAGCTGGTGGA
CTCTACCGACAAGGCCGACCTGCGACTGATCTACCTGGCCCTGGCCCACATGATCAAGTTCCGAGGCCAC
TTCCTGATCGAGGGCGACCTGAACCCCGACAACTCTGACGTGGACAAGCTGTTCATCCAGCTGGTGCAGA
CCTACAACCAGCTCTTCGAAGAGAACCCCATTAACGCTTCTGGCGTGGATGCTAAGGCCATCCTGTCTGC
CCGACTGTCTAAGTCTCGACGACTCGAGAACCTGATTGCTCAGCTCCCCGGAGAGAAGAAGAACGGTCTG
TTCGGAAACCTGATTGCTCTGTCCCTGGGTCTCACCCCTAACTTCAAGTCCAACTTCGATCTGGCTGAGG
ACGCTAAGCTGCAGCTGTCTAAGGACACCTACGACGATGACCTGGATAACCTGCTCGCCCAGATTGGCGA
CCAGTACGCCGACCTGTTCCTGGCCGCCAAGAACCTGTCTGACGCCATCCTGCTGTCTGACATCCTGCGA
GTGAACACCGAGATCACCAAGGCCCCCCTGTCTGCCTCCATGATTAAGCGATACGATGAGCACCACCAGG
ATCTGACCCTCCTCAAGGCTCTGGTCCGACAGCAGCTGCCCGAGAAGTACAAGGAGATTTTCTTCGACCA
GTCTAAGAACGGCTACGCCGGCTACATCGACGGCGGCGCCTCTCAGGAGGAGTTCTACAAGTTCATTAAG
CCCATCCTGGAGAAGATGGACGGAACCGAGGAACTGCTCGTGAAGCTGAACCGAGAGGACCTCCTGCGAA
AGCAGCGAACCTTCGACAACGGCTCTATCCCCCACCAGATCCACCTGGGCGAGCTGCACGCCATCCTGCG
ACGACAGGAGGACTTCTACCCCTTCCTGAAGGACAACCGAGAGAAGATCGAGAAGATCCTGACCTTCCGA
ATCCCCTACTACGTGGGACCCCTGGCCCGAGGAAACTCTCGATTCGCTTGGATGACCCGAAAGTCTGAGG
AGACCATTACCCCCTGGAACTTCGAGGAGGTGGTGGATAAGGGCGCCTCTGCTCAGTCTTTCATCGAGCG
AATGACCAACTTCGACAAGAACCTCCCCAACGAGAAGGTCCTGCCCAAGCACTCTCTGCTCTACGAGTAC
TTCACCGTCTACAACGAGCTCACCAAGGTCAAGTACGTGACCGAGGGAATGCGAAAGCCCGCTTTCCTGT
CTGGAGAGCAGAAGAAGGCTATTGTGGATCTGCTCTTCAAGACTAACCGAAAGGTCACCGTCAAGCAGCT
GAAGGAGGATTACTTCAAGAAGATTGAGTGTTTCGATTCTGTCGAGATCTCCGGCGTCGAGGACCGATTC
AACGCCTCTCTGGGTACCTACCACGACCTGCTGAAGATTATCAAGGACAAGGATTTCCTGGATAACGAGG
AGAACGAGGATATTCTCGAGGACATTGTCCTGACCCTCACCCTGTTCGAGGATCGAGAGATGATTGAGGA
GCGACTCAAGACCTACGCTCACCTGTTCGACGACAAGGTGATGAAGCAGCTGAAGCGACGACGATACACC
GGCTGGGGCCGACTGTCTCGAAAGCTGATCAACGGCATCCGAGACAAGCAGTCTGGCAAGACCATCCTGG
ACTTCCTGAAGTCTGACGGCTTCGCCAACCGAAACTTCATGCAGCTGATCCACGACGACTCTCTGACCTT
CAAGGAGGACATCCAGAAGGCCCAGGTGTCTGGCCAGGGCGACTCTCTGCACGAGCACATCGCCAACCTG
GCCGGCTCTCCCGCCATTAAGAAAGGTATCCTGCAGACCGTCAAGGTGGTCGATGAGCTCGTCAAGGTGA
TGGGCCGACACAAGCCCGAGAACATTGTCATTGAGATGGCTCGAGAGAACCAGACTACTCAGAAGGGTCA
GAAAAACTCCCGAGAGCGAATGAAGCGAATTGAGGAAGGTATTAAGGAGCTGGGATCCCAGATTCTCAAG
GAGCATCCCGTGGAGAACACTCAGCTCCAGAACGAGAAGCTGTACCTGTACTATCTGCAGAACGGTCGAG
ACATGTACGTCGACCAGGAGCTGGATATCAACCGACTCTCCGACTACGATGTGGACCACATTGTGCCCCA
GTCCTTCCTGAAGGACGATTCTATCGATAACAAGGTGCTGACCCGATCCGACAAGAACCGAGGCAAGTCT
GACAACGTGCCCTCCGAGGAGGTGGTCAAGAAGATGAAGAACTACTGGCGACAGCTGCTGAACGCCAAGC
TGATTACCCAGCGAAAGTTCGACAACCTGACCAAGGCCGAGCGAGGCGGCCTGTCTGAGCTGGACAAGGC
CGGCTTCATCAAGCGACAGCTGGTGGAGACCCGACAGATCACCAAGCACGTGGCCCAGATCCTGGACTCT
CGAATGAACACCAAGTACGACGAGAACGACAAGCTGATCCGAGAGGTGAAGGTGATCACCCTGAAGTCTA
AGCTGGTGTCTGACTTCCGAAAGGACTTCCAGTTCTACAAGGTGCGAGAGATTAACAACTACCACCACGC
CCACGATGCCTACCTGAACGCTGTCGTGGGCACCGCCCTCATCAAGAAGTATCCCAAGCTGGAGTCCGAG
TTCGTCTACGGCGACTACAAGGTCTACGATGTGCGAAAAATGATTGCCAAGTCCGAGCAGGAGATTGGCA
AGGCTACCGCCAAGTACTTCTTCTACTCCAACATTATGAACTTCTTCAAGACCGAGATTACCCTGGCTAA
CGGCGAGATTCGAAAGCGACCCCTCATTGAGACCAACGGAGAGACCGGTGAGATCGTGTGGGACAAGGGA
CGAGACTTCGCCACCGTGCGAAAGGTGCTGTCTATGCCCCAGGTGAACATCGTGAAGAAGACCGAGGTGC
AGACCGGAGGTTTCTCTAAGGAGTCCATCCTGCCCAAGCGAAACTCTGACAAGCTGATCGCCCGAAAGAA
GGACTGGGACCCCAAGAAGTACGGAGGTTTCGACTCTCCCACCGTGGCTTACTCTGTGCTGGTGGTGGCC
AAGGTGGAGAAGGGCAAGTCTAAGAAGCTGAAGTCTGTGAAGGAGCTGCTGGGCATTACCATCATGGAGC
GATCTTCTTTCGAGAAGAACCCCATTGACTTCCTGGAGGCCAAGGGATACAAGGAGGTGAAGAAAGATCT
GATTATCAAGCTCCCCAAGTACTCTCTGTTCGAGCTGGAGAACGGACGAAAGCGAATGCTGGCCTCTGCC
GGCGAGCTGCAGAAGGGAAACGAGCTGGCCCTGCCCTCCAAGTACGTCAACTTCCTGTACCTCGCCTCCC
ATTACGAGAAGCTGAAGGGCTCTCCCGAGGATAACGAGCAGAAGCAGCTCTTCGTGGAGCAGCATAAGCA
CTACCTGGACGAGATCATCGAGCAGATCTCTGAGTTCTCTAAGCGAGTGATCCTGGCTGACGCCAACCTG
GATAAGGTGCTGTCTGCTTACAACAAGCACCGAGACAAGCCCATTCGAGAGCAGGCTGAGAACATCATTC
ACCTGTTCACCCTGACCAACCTGGGAGCCCCCGCTGCCTTCAAGTACTTCGACACCACCATCGACCGAAA
GCGATACACCTCTACCAAGGAGGTGCTGGACGCCACCCTGATCCACCAGTCTATCACCGGCCTGTACGAG
ACCCGAATCGACCTGTCTCAGCTGGGCGGCGACTCTCGAGCCGACCCCAAGAAGAAGCGAAAGGTGTAAG
CTAGCCTCATGTAATTAGTTATGTCACGCTTACATTCACGCCCTCCCCCCACATCCGCTCTAACCGAAAA
GGAAGGAGTTAGACAACCTGAAGTCTAGGTCCCTATTTATTTTTTTATAGTTATGTTAGTATTAAGAACG
TTATTTATATTTCAAATTTTTCTTTTTTTTCTGTACAGACGCGTGTACGCATGTAACATTATACTGAAAA
CCTTGCTTGAGAAGGTTTTGGGACGCTCGAAGGCTTTAATTTGCAAGCTTGGCGTAATCATGGTCATAGC
TGTTTCCTGTGTGAAATTGTTATCCGCTCACAATTCCACACAACATACGAGCCGGAAGCATAAAGTGTAA
AGCCTGGGGTGCCTAATGAGTGAGCTAACTCACATTAATTGCGTTGCGCTCACTGCCCGCTTTCCAGTCG
GGAAACCTGTCGTGCCAGCTGCATTAATGAATCGGCCAACGCGCGGGGAGAGGCGGTTTGCGTATTGGGC
GCTCTTCCGCTTCCTCGCTCACTGACTCGCTGCGCTCGGTCGTTCGGCTGCGGCGAGCGGTATCAGCTCA
CTCAAAGGCGGTAATACGGTTATCCACAGAATCAGGGGATAACGCAGGAAAGAACATGTGAGCAAAAGGC
CAGCAAAAGGCCAGGAACCGTAAAAAGGCCGCGTTGCTGGCGTTTTTCCATAGGCTCCGCCCCCCTGACG
AGCATCACAAAAATCGACGCTCAAGTCAGAGGTGGCGAAACCCGACAGGACTATAAAGATACCAGGCGTT
TCCCCCTGGAAGCTCCCTCGTGCGCTCTCCTGTTCCGACCCTGCCGCTTACCGGATACCTGTCCGCCTTT
CTCCCTTCGGGAAGCGTGGCGCTTTCTCAATGCTCACGCTGTAGGTATCTCAGTTCGGTGTAGGTCGTTC
GCTCCAAGCTGGGCTGTGTGCACGAACCCCCCGTTCAGCCCGACCGCTGCGCCTTATCCGGTAACTATCG
TCTTGAGTCCAACCCGGTAAGACACGACTTATCGCCACTGGCAGCAGCCACTGGTAACAGGATTAGCAGA
GCGAGGTATGTAGGCGGTGCTACAGAGTTCTTGAAGTGGTGGCCTAACTACGGCTACACTAGAAGGACAG
TATTTGGTATCTGCGCTCTGCTGAAGCCAGTTACCTTCGGAAAAAGAGTTGGTAGCTCTTGATCCGGCAA
ACAAACCACCGCTGGTAGCGGTGGTTTTTTTGTTTGCAAGCAGCAGATTACGCGCAGAAAAAAAGGATCT
CAAGAAGATCCTTTGATCTTTTCTACGGGGTCTGACGCTCAGTGGAACGAAAACTCACGTTAAGGGATTT
TGGTCATGAGATTATCAAAAAGGATCTTCACCTAGATCCTTTTAAATTAAAAATGAAGTTTTAAATCAAT
CTAAAGTATATATGAGTAAACTTGGTCTGACAGTTACCAATGCTTAATCAGTGAGGCACCTATCTCAGCG
ATCTGTCTATTTCGTTCATCCATAGTTGCCTGACTCCCCGTCGTGTAGATAACTACGATACGGGAGGGCT
TACCATCTGGCCCCAGTGCTGCAATGATACCGCGAGACCCACGCTCACCGGCTCCAGATTTATCAGCAAT
AAACCAGCCAGCCGGAAGGGCCGAGCGCAGAAGTGGTCCTGCAACTTTATCCGCCTCCATCCAGTCTATT
AATTGTTGCCGGGAAGCTAGAGTAAGTAGTTCGCCAGTTAATAGTTTGCGCAACGTTGTTGCCATTGCTA
CAGGCATCGTGGTGTCACGCTCGTCGTTTGGTATGGCTTCATTCAGCTCCGGTTCCCAACGATCAAGGCG
AGTTACATGATCCCCCATGTTGTGCAAAAAAGCGGTTAGCTCCTTCGGTCCTCCGATCGTTGTCAGAAGT
AAGTTGGCCGCAGTGTTATCACTCATGGTTATGGCAGCACTGCATAATTCTCTTACTGTCATGCCATCCG
TAAGATGCTTTTCTGTGACTGGTGAGTACTCAACCAAGTCATTCTGAGAATAGTGTATGCGGCGACCGAG
TTGCTCTTGCCCGGCGTCAATACGGGATAATACCGCGCCACATAGCAGAACTTTAAAAGTGCTCATCATT
GGAAAACGTTCTTCGGGGCGAAAACTCTCAAGGATCTTACCGCTGTTGAGATCCAGTTCGATGTAACCCA
CTCGTGCACCCAACTGATCTTCAGCATCTTTTACTTTCACCAGCGTTTCTGGGTGAGCAAAAACAGGAAG
GCAAAATGCCGCAAAAAAGGGAATAAGGGCGACACGGAAATGTTGAATACTCATACTCTTCCTTTTTCAA
TATTATTGAAGCATTTATCAGGGTTATTGTCTCATGAGCGGATACATATTTGAATGTATTTAGAAAAATA
AACAAATAGGGGTTCCGCACACATTTCCCCGAAAAGTGCCACCTGACGTCCCCAGTTGCAAAAGTTGACA
CAACTCTAGATCTGCTTCCAAATATAGAATCATAACAAGGGTTAGGGTGTGATTATATAATATTGGTCTT
AATTGATGTGCTAGGGCTTTAAAAGTTGGTTAAAATAACGCTCTAATGCCTTTTTAATATATTGTCTTTT
TCAAAATCTCAAATCGGACACTTCTTCGTGTATGAGACTCCATTTTTTGGCTCCGTCACGTGATATGTAT
TATCAGCTATAGTGGTGTAAACAAAGTTTTTTACTAGCTGTAATGGCATTTTGTCGGAGTGGTAAATCGC
CTTCTTGTTGTGCGTTCGAGTTCTGGACTCTGCACTGGGCTACTTTGAAAAATACCTCTAATGCGCCGAT
GGTTTAGTGGTAAAATCCATCGTTGCCATCGATGGGCCCCCGGTTCGATTCCGGGTCGGCGCAGGTTGAC
GTTCCGTAATATAGGTGACGACGTTTTAGAGCTAGAAATAGCAAGTTAAAATAAGGCTAGTCCGTTATCA
ACTTGAAAAAGTGGCACCGAGTCGGTGCTTTTTTTTACGTCTAAGAAACCATTATTATCATGACATTAAC
CTATAAAAATAGGCGTATCACGAGGCCCAGATCCTCTAGAGTCGAAGCGGCCGCTATGTCTGATAAAAGG
ATGTAACATAGGCAAGCTGCTCGTGAGTGTTGAGTACGAACCTTAGATCCAAATCACCCGCACCCACGGA
TATACTTGCTTGAATATACAGTAGTATGCGGCCGCTTCGACACCATATCATATAAAACTAACAATGCATT
GAATTAATACGAAGACTACCCGTTGCTATCTCCACACCGTTATCTCCACGGTCCAAAGGCTGCTCAATGT
GCTGCATACGTAACGTGGGGTGCAACCTTGAGCACATAGTACTTTTCCGAAAACCGGCGATAATTAAGTG
TGCACTCCAACTTTTCACACTGAGCGTAAAATGTGGAGAAGAAATCGGCACTAAAAAGTCAGGTAGACTG
GAAAATGCGCCATGAAATGAATATCTCTTGCTACAGTAATGCCCAGCATCGAGGGGTATTGTGTCACCAA
CACTATAGTGGCAGCTGAAGCGCTCGTGATTGTAGTATGAGTCTTTATTGGTGATGGGAAGAGTTCACTC
AATATTCTCGTTACTGCCAAAACACCACGGTAATCGGCCAGACACCATGGATGTAGATCACCAAGCCTGT
GAATGTTATTCGAGCTAAAATGCACATGGTTGGTGAAAGGAGTAGTTGCTGTCGAATTCCGTCGTCGCCT
GAGTCATCATTTATTTACCAGTTGGCCACAAACCCTTGACGATCTCGTATGTCCCCTCCGACATACTCCC
GGCCGGCTGGGGTACGTTCGATAGCGCTATCGGCATCGACAAGGTTTGGGTCCCTAGCCGATACCGCACT
ACCTGAGTCACAATCTTCGGAGGTTTAGTCTTCCACATAGCACGGGCAAAAGTGCGTATATATACAAGAG
CGTTTGCCAGCCACAGATTTTCACTCCACACACCACATCACACATACAACCACACACATCCACAATGGAA
CCCGAAACTAAGAAGACCAAGACTGACTCCAAGAAGATTGTTCTTCTCGGCGGCGACTTCTGTGGCCCCG
AGGTGATTGCCGAGGCCGTCAAGGTGCTCAAGTCTGTTGCTGAGGCCTCCGGCACCGAGTTTGTGTTTGA
GGACCGACTCATTGGAGGAGCTGCCATTGAGAAGGAGGGCGAGCCCATCACCGACGCTACTCTCGACATC
TGCCGAAAGGCTGACTCTATTATGCTCGGTGCTGTCGGAGGCGCTGCCAACACCGTATGGACCACTCCCG
ACGGACGAACCGACGTGCGACCCGAGCAGGGTCTCCTCAAGCTGCGAAAGGACCTGAACCTGTACGCCAA
CCTGCGACCCTGCCAGCTGCTGTCGCCCAAGCTCGCCGATCTCTCCCCCATCCGAAACGTTGAGGGCACC
GACTTCATCATTGTCCGAGAGCTCGTCGGAGGTATCTACTTTGGAGAGCGAAAGGAGGATGACGGATCTG
GCGTCGCTTCCGACACCGAGACCTACTCCGTTCCTGAGGTTGAGCGAATTGCCCGAATGGCCGCCTTCCT
GGCCCTTCAGCACAACCCCCCTCTTCCCGTGTGGTCTCTTGACAAGGCCAACGTGCTGGCCTCCTCTCGA
CTTTGGCGAAAGACTGTCACTCGAGTCCTCAAGGACGAATTCCCCCAGCTCGAGCTCAACCACCAGCTGA
TCGACTCGGCCGCCATGATCCTCATCAAGCAGCCCTCCAAGATGAATGGTATCATCATCACCACCAACAT
GTTTGGCGATATCATCTCCGACGAGGCCTCCGTCATCCCCGGTTCTCTGGGTCTGCTGCCCTCCGCCTCT
CTGGCTTCTCTGCCCGACACCAACGAGGCGTTCGGTCTGTACGAGCCCTGTCACGGATCTGCCCCCGATC
TCGGCAAGCAGAAGGTCAACCCCATTGCCACCATTCTGTCTGCCGCCATGATGCTCAAGTTCTCTCTTAA
CATGAAGCCCGCCGGTGACGCTGTTGAGGCTGCCGTCAAGGAGTCCGTCGAGGCTGGTATCACTACCGCC
GATATCGGAGGCTCTTCCTCCACCTCCGAGGTCGGAGACTTGTTGCCAACAAGGTCAAGGAGCTGCTCAA
GAAGGAGTAAGTCGTTTCTACGACGCATTGATGGAAGGAGCAAACTGACGCGCCTGCGGGTTGGTCTACC
GGCAGGGTCCGCTAGTGTATAAGACTCTATAAAAAGGGCCCTGCCCTGCTAATGAAATGATGATTTATAA
TTTACCGGTGTAGCAACCTTGACTAGAAGAAGCAGATTGGGTGTGTTTGTAGTGGAGGACAGTGGTACGT
TTTGGAAACAGTCTTCTTGAAAGTGTCTTGTCTACAGTATATTCACTCATAACCTCAATAGCCAAGGGTG
TAGTCGGTTTATTAAAGGAAGGGAGTTGTGGCTGATGTGGATAGATATCTTTAAGCTGGCGACTGCACCC
AACGAGTGTGGTGGTAGCTTGTTACTGTATATTCGGTAAGATATATTTTGTGGGGTTTTAGTGGTGTTTG
GTAGGTTAGTGCTTGGTATATGAGTTGTAGGCATGACAATTTGGAAAGGGGTGGACTTTGGGAATATTGT
GGGATTTCAATACCTTAGTTTGTACAGGGTAATTGTTACAAATGATACAAAGAACTGTATTTCTTTTCAT
TTGTTTTAATTGGTTGTATATCAAGTCCGTTAGACGAGCTCAGTGCCATGGCTTTTGGCACTGTATTTCA
TTTTTAGAGGTACACTACATTCAGTGAGGTATGGTAAGGTTGAGGGCATAATGAAGGCACCTTGTACTGA
CAGTCACAGACCTCTCACCGAGAATTTTATGAGATATACTCGGGTTCATTTTAGGCTCCGATTCGATTCA
AATTATTACTGTCGAAATCGGTTGAGCATCCGTTGATTTCCGAACAGATCTGGCCCTTTCGTC
Features (pLannotate 1.2.2; 15 found; start..end, strand, type, name):
    137..236     +  misc_feature   bom (fragment): basis of mobility region from pBR322
    242..399     -  CDS            lacZα (fragment): LacZα fragment of β-galactosidase; lacZ fragment
   1740..5843    +  CDS            cas9: CAS9_STRP1 - Also known as csn1 From Streptococcus pyogenes serotype M1.
   5887..6134    +  terminator     CYC1 terminator: S. cerevisiae CYC1; transcription terminator for CYC1
   6175..6197    -  protein_bind   lac operator (fragment): The lac repressor binds to the lac operator to inhibit transcription in E. coli. This inhibition can be relieved by adding lactose or isopropyl-β-D-thiogalactopyranoside (IPTG). lac repressor encoded by lacI
   6201..6231    -  promoter       lac promoter: promoter for the E. coli lac operon
   6246..6267    -  protein_bind   CAP binding site: CAP binding activates transcription in the presence of cAMP. E. coli catabolite activator protein
   6280..6372    -  CDS            lacI (fragment): lac repressor; lacI; The lac repressor binds to the lac operator to inhibit transcription in E. coli. This inhibition can be relieved by adding lactose or isopropyl-β-D-thiogalactopyranoside (IPTG).
   6555..7143    -  rep_origin     ori: high-copy-number ColE1/pMB1/pBR322/pUC origin of replication
   7314..8174    -  CDS            AmpR: β-lactamase; bla; confers resistance to ampicillin, carbenicillin, and related antibiotics
   8175..8266    -  promoter       AmpR promoter: bla
   8672..8742    +  ncRNA          tRNA: Accession: RF00005 - tRNA
   8773..8848    +  misc_RNA       gRNA scaffold: guide RNA scaffold for the Streptococcus pyogenes CRISPR/Cas9 system
   9865..11079   +  CDS            LEU2: LEU3_YARLI - Protein inferred from homology: Swiss-Prot protein existence level 3. Catalyzes the oxidation of 3-carboxy-2-hydroxy-4- methylpentanoate (3-isopropylmalate) to 3-carboxy-4-methyl-2- oxopentanoate. The product decarboxylates to 4-methyl-2 oxopentanoate. From Yarrowia lipolytica (strain CLIB 122 / E 150) (Yeast) (Candida lipolytica).
  11823..35      +  CDS            rop (fragment) (across the origin): Rop protein, which maintains plasmids at low copy number; rop
