[The description below was written by a language model from this plasmid's Addgene catalogue record and pLannotate feature annotations shown in this document.]
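Description:
pCRISPRyl_D17 is a pUC19-derived shuttle plasmid of about 11.8 kb that delivers an all-in-one CRISPR-Cas9 system to the oleaginous yeast Yarrowia lipolytica, programmed to make a double-strand break at the D17 locus. In E. coli it is maintained at high copy through the ColE1/pUC origin and selected with ampicillin via the bla gene. In yeast it is selected by leucine prototrophy through a LEU2 marker, which the annotation matches to the Y. lipolytica 3-isopropylmalate dehydrogenase. The feature table does not identify any yeast replication or centromere element, so the record does not state how the plasmid is maintained in Yarrowia. Short fragments of lacZα, lacI, the lac promoter/operator, bom and rop are backbone remnants with no evident role in the design.

The payload has two expression units. Streptococcus pyogenes Cas9 is driven by the UAS1B8-TEF(136) promoter, a hybrid that, as its name indicates, pairs UAS1B upstream activating sequences with a TEF core promoter. This promoter was derived from an earlier deposited plasmid. It is not annotated in the feature table but presumably lies upstream of the Cas9 coding sequence, which is followed by the S. cerevisiae CYC1 terminator. Separately, a tRNA element sits just upstream of the S. pyogenes guide RNA scaffold, with a gap between them of about the size expected for the 20-nt D17-targeting spacer. This layout is consistent with tRNA-assisted guide expression, in which tRNA sequences provide RNA polymerase III transcription signals and processing of the transcript releases the mature guide; the record does not otherwise name the guide's promoter.

According to the associated publication title, the plasmid belongs to a set for standardized markerless gene integration in Y. lipolytica pathway engineering. Cutting at D17 would stimulate repair at that site, presumably from a separately supplied donor.
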