Addgene plasmid #84611: pCRISPRyl_D17
Purpose: Introduces DSB at D17 locus in Y. lipolytica
Depositing lab: Ian Wheeldon. Depositing organization: University of California, Riverside. Publication: Standardized markerless gene integration for pathway engineering in Yarrowia lipolytica. Schwartz C, Shabbir-Hussain M, Frogue K, Blenner M, Wheeldon I. ACS Synth Biol. 2016 Dec 19. 10.1021/acssynbio.6b00285 PubMed 27989123.
Backbone
  Vector backbone: pUC19
  Backbone size w/o insert (bp): 2623
  Total vector size (bp): 11822
  Vector type: Yeast Expression, CRISPR, Synthetic Biology
  Selectable markers: LEU2
Growth in bacteria
  Bacterial resistance: Ampicillin, 100 μg/mL
  Growth temperature: 37°C
  Growth strain: DH5alpha
  Copy number: High Copy
Gene/Insert
  Gene/Insert name: Cas9
  gRNA/shRNA sequence: TCCGTAATATAGGTGACGAC
  Promoter: UAS1B8-TEF(136)
  Cloning method: Restriction Enzyme; 5′ cloning site BssHII (not destroyed); 3′ cloning site NheI (not destroyed)
  Sequencing primers: 5′ TEF; 3′ CYC
Resource information
  A portion of this plasmid was derived from a plasmid made by: Addgene material #44380 (UAS1B8-TEF promoter) is used to express Cas9
Terms and licenses: Academic/Nonprofit Terms; Industry Terms: Not Available to Industry
How to cite: pCRISPRyl_D17 was a gift from Ian Wheeldon (Addgene plasmid # 84611 ; http://n2t.net/addgene:84611 ; RRID:Addgene_84611)
