>Addgene plasmid #84611 | pCRISPRyl_D17 | addgene partial sequence | sequence record 165404 | AmpSeq-F 5'-ctcatgagcggatacatatttgaa-3'
ACAAATAGGGGTTCCGCACACATTTCCCCGAAAAGTGCCACCTGACGTCCCCAGTTGCAAAAGTTGACAC
AACTCTAGATCTGCTTCCAAATATAGAATCATAACAAGGGTTAGGGTGTGATTATATAATATTGGTCTTA
ATTGATGTGCTAGGGCTTTAAAAGTTGGTTAAAATAACGCTCTAATGCCTTTTTAATATATTGTCTTTTT
CAAAATCTCAAATCGGACACTTCTTCGTGTATGAGACTCCATTTTTTGGCTCCGTCACGTGATATGTATT
ATCAGCTATAGTGGTGTAAACAAAGTTTTTTACTAGCTGTAATGGCATTTTGTCGGAGTGGTAAATCGCC
TTCTTGTTGTGCGTTCGAGTTCTGGACTCTGCACTGGGCTACTTTGAAAAATACCTCTAATGCGCCGATG
GTTTAGTGGTAAAATCCATCGTTGCCATCGATGGGCCCCCGGTTCGATTCCGGGTCGGCGCAGGTTGACG
TTCCGTAATATAGGTGACGACGTTTTAGAGCTAGAAATAGCAAGTTAAAATAAGGCTAGTCCGTTATCAA
CTTGAAAAAGTGGCACCGAGTCGGTGCTTTTTTTTACGTCTAAGAAACCATTATTATCATGACATTAACC
TATAAAAATAGGCGTATCACGAGGCCCAGATCCTCTAGAGTCGAAGCGGCCGCTATGTCTGATAAAAGGA
TGTAACATAGGCAAGCTGCTCGTGAGTGTTGAGTACGAACCTTAGATCCAAATCACCCGCACCCACGGAT
ATACTTGCTTGAATATACAGTAGTATGCGGCCGCTTCGACACCATATCATATAAAACTAACAATGCATTG
AATTAATACGAAGACTACCCGTTGCTATCTCCACACCGTTATCTCCACGGTCCAAAGGCTGCTCAATGTG
CTGCATACGTAAC
