>Addgene plasmid #84611 | pCRISPRyl_D17 | addgene partial sequence | sequence record 165405 | CYC1 5'-GCGTGAATGTAAGCGTGAC-3'
GCTTACACCTTTCGCTTCTTCTTGGGGTCGGCTCGAGAGTCGCCGCCCAGCTGAGACAGGTCGATTCGGG
TCTCGTACAGGCCGGTGATAGACTGGTGGATCAGGGTGGCGTCCAGCACCTCCTTGGTAGAGGTGTATCG
CTTTCGGTCGATGGTGGTGTCGAAGTACTTGAAGGCAGCGGGGGCTCCCAGGTTGGTCAGGGTGAACAGG
TGAATGATGTTCTCAGCCTGCTCTCGAATGGGCTTGTCTCGGTGCTTGTTGTAAGCAGACAGCACCTTAT
CCAGGTTGGCGTCAGCCAGGATCACTCGCTTAGAGAACTCAGAGATCTGCTCGATGATCTCGTCCAGGTA
GTGCTTATGCTGCTCCACGAAGAGCTGCTTCTGCTCGTTATCCTCGGGAGAGCCCTTCAGCTTCTCGTAA
TGGGAGGCGAGGTACAGGAAGTTGACGTACTTGGAGGGCAGGGCCAGCTCGTTTCCCTTCTGCAGCTCGC
CGGCAGAGGCCAGCATTCGCTTTCGTCCGTTCTCCAGCTCGAACAGAGAGTACTTGGGGAGCTTGATAAT
CAGATCTTTCTTCACCTCCTTGTATCCCTTGGCCTCCAGGAAGTCAATGGGGTTCTTCTCGAAAGAAGAT
CGCTCCATGATGGTAATGCCCAGCAGCTCCTTCACAGACTTCAGCTTCTTAGACTTGCCCTTCTCCACCT
TGGCCACCACCAGCACAGAGTAAGCCACGGTGGGAGAGTCGAAACCTCCGTACTTCTTGGGGTCCCAGTC
CTTCTTTCGGGCGATCAGCTTGTCAGAGTTTCGCTTGGGCAGGATGGACTCCTTAGAGAAACCTCCGGTC
TGCACCTCGGTCTTCTTCACGATGTTCACCTGGGGCATAGACAGCACCTTTCGCACGGTGGCGAAGTCTC
GTCCCTTGTCCCACACGATCTCACCGGTCTCTCCGTTGGTCTCAATGAGGGGTCGCTTTCGAATCTCGCC
GTTAGCCAGGGTAATCTCGGTCTTGAAGAAGTTCATAA
